Addgene plasmid #30524: pCSHSP:Cre
Depositing lab: Gerhart Ryffel. Depositing organization: Universitaetsklinikum Essen. Publication: Heat-shock inducible Cre strains to study organogenesis in transgenic Xenopus laevis. Roose M, Sauert K, Turan G, Solomentsew N, Werdien D, Pramanik K, Senkel S, Ryffel GU, Waldner C. Transgenic Res. 2009 Aug . 18(4):595-605. 10.1007/s11248-009-9253-4 PubMed 19266305.
Backbone
  Vector backbone: pCSGFP2
  Backbone size w/o insert (bp): 3000
  Vector type: Mammalian Expression, Cre/Lox ; heat shock inducible
Growth in bacteria
  Bacterial resistance: Ampicillin, 100 μg/mL
  Growth temperature: 37°C
  Growth strain: DH5alpha
  Copy number: High Copy
Gene/Insert
  Gene/Insert name: Cre recombinase
  Species: bacteriophage P1
  Insert size (bp): 2000
  Entrez Gene: cre (a.k.a. P1_gp003)
  Cloning method: Restriction Enzyme; 5′ cloning site BspEI (destroyed during cloning); 3′ cloning site XbaI (destroyed during cloning)
  Sequencing primers: 5′ n/a
Terms and licenses: Academic/Nonprofit Terms; Industry Terms: Not Available to Industry
Depositor comments: Cre driven by Xenopus laevis heat shock 70 (hsp70) promoter Please note that there are some small discrepancies between Addgene's quality control sequence and the assembled sequence from the depositor. These discrepancies should not affect the function of the plasmid.
How to cite: pCSHSP:Cre was a gift from Gerhart Ryffel (Addgene plasmid # 30524 ; http://n2t.net/addgene:30524 ; RRID:Addgene_30524)
