[The description below was written by a language model from this plasmid's Addgene catalogue record.]
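Description:
pCSHSP:Cre is a heat-shock-inducible Cre recombinase expression plasmid built on the pCSGFP2 backbone (about 3 kb without insert) and catalogued as a mammalian expression, Cre/Lox vector. It is maintained in E. coli as a high-copy plasmid under ampicillin selection. No feature table accompanies the record, so details such as the origin of replication, the polyadenylation signal and any remaining backbone elements are not stated.

The payload is an insert of roughly 2 kb carrying the cre gene of bacteriophage P1, placed under control of the Xenopus laevis heat shock 70 (hsp70) promoter. The fragment was introduced by restriction cloning between BspEI and XbaI sites, both of which were destroyed in the process. Because the hsp70 promoter is activated by elevated temperature, Cre production can be switched on at a chosen time by heat shock. Cre then catalyses recombination between loxP sites, allowing excision or rearrangement of floxed cassettes in a companion reporter or effector transgene.

According to the associated publication, the construct was used to generate heat-shock-inducible Cre strains of transgenic Xenopus laevis for studying organogenesis, where temporal control of recombination lets gene activation be timed to particular developmental stages. The depositor notes small discrepancies between the repository's quality-control sequence and the assembled depositor sequence, which are not expected to affect function.
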