>Addgene plasmid #30524 | pCSHSP:Cre | depositor partial sequence | sequence record 14095 | Author sequence
ACCGGACGGATGATTTAGGTGACACTATAGAATACAAGCTACTTGTTCTTTTTGCAGGATCTCCGATATG
TCCAATTTACTGACCGTACACCAAAATTTGCCTGCATTACCGGTCGATGCAACGAGTGATGAGGTTCGCA
AGAACCTGATGGACATGTTCAGGGATCGCCAGGCGTTTTCTGAGCATACCTGGAAAATGCTTCTGTCCGT
TTGCCGGTCGTGGGCGGCATGGTGCAAGTTGAATAACCGGAAATGGTTTCCCGCAGAACCTGAAGATGTT
CGCGATTATCTTCTATATCTTCAGGCGCGCGGTCTGGCAGTAAAAACTATCCAGCAACATTTGGGCCAGC
TAAACATGCTTCATCGTCGGTCCGGGCTGCCACGACCAAGTGACAGCAATGCTGTTTCACTGGTTATGCG
GCGGATCCGAAAAGAAAACGTTGATGCCGGTGAACGTGCAAAACAGGCTCTAGCGTTCGAACGCACTGAT
TTCGACCAGGTTCGTTCACTCATGGAAAATAGCGATCGCTGCCAGGATATACGTAATCTGGCATTTCTGG
GGATTGCTTATAACACCCTGTTACGTATAGCCGAAATTGCCAGGATCAGGGTTAAAGATATCTCACGTAC
TGACGGTGGGAGAATGTTAATCCATATTGGCAGAACGAAAACGCTGGTTAGCACCGCAGGTGTAGAGAAG
GCACTTAGCCTGGGGGTAACTAAACTGGTCGAGCGATGGATTTCCGTCTCTGGTGTAGCTGATGATCCGA
ATAACTACCTGTTTTGCCGGGTCAGAAAAAATGGTGTTGCCGCGCCATCTGCCACCAGCCAGCTATCAAC
TCGCGCCCTGGAAGGGATTTTTGAAGCAACTCATCGATTGATTTACGGCGCTAAGGATGACTCTGGTCAG
AGATACCTGGCCTGGTCTGGACACAGTGCCCGTGTCGGAGCCGCGCGAGATATGGCCCGCGCTGGAGTTT
CAATACCGGAGATCATGCAAGCTGGTGGCTGGACCAATGTAAATATTGTCATGAACTATATCCGTAACCT
GGATAGTGAAACAGGGGCAATGGTGCGCCTGCTGGAAGATGGCGATGGTTCTCTAGAACTATAGTGAGTC
GTATTACGTAGATCCAGACATGATAAGATACATTGATGAGTTTGGACAAACCACAACTAGAATGCAGTGA
AAAAAATGCTTTATTTGTGAAATTTGTGATGCTATTGCTTTATTTGTAACCATTATAAGCTGCAATAAAC
AAGTTAACAACAACAATTGCATTCATTTTATGTTTCAGGTTCAGGGGGAGGTGTGGGAGGTTTTTTAATT
CGCGGCCGCGGCGCCAATGCATTGGGCCCGGTACCCAGCTTTTGTTCCCTTTAGTGAGGGTTAATTGCGC
GCTTGGCGTAATCATGGTCATAGCTGTTTCCTGTGTGAAATTGTTATCCGCTCACAATTCCACACAACAT
ACGAGCCGGAAGCATAAAGTGTAAAGCCTGGGGTGCCTAATGAGTGAGCTAACTCACATTAATTGCGTTG
CGCTCACTGCCCGCTTTCCAGTCGGGAAACCTGTCGTGCCAGCTGCATTAATGAATCGGCCAACGCGCGG
GGAGAGGCGGTTTGCGTATTGGGCGCTCTTCCGCTTCCTCGCTCACTGACTCGCTGCGCTCGGTCGTTCG
GCTGCGGCGAGCGGTATCAGCTCACTCAAAGGCGGTAATACGGTTATCCACAGAATCAGGGGATAACGCA
GGAAAGAACATGTGAGCAAAAGGCCAGCAAAAGGCCAGGAACCGTAAAAAGGCCGCGTTGCTGGCGTTTT
TCCATAGGCTCCGCCCCCCTGACGAGCATCACAAAAATCGACGCTCAAGTCAGAGGTGGCGAAACCCGAC
AGGACTATAAAGATACCAGGCGTTTCCCCCTGGAAGCTCCCTCGTGCGCTCTCCTGTTCCGACCCTGCCG
CTTACCGGATACCTGTCCGCCTTTCTCCCTTCGGGAAGCGTGGCGCTTTCTCATAGCTCACGCTGTAGGT
ATCTCAGTTCGGTGTAGGTCGTTCGCTCCAAGCTGGGCTGTGTGCACGAACCCCCCGTTCAGCCCGACCG
CTGCGCCTTATCCGGTAACTATCGTCTTGAGTCCAACCCGGTAAGACACGACTTATCGCCACTGGCAGCA
GCCACTGGTAACAGGATTAGCAGAGCGAGGTATGTAGGCGGTGCTACAGAGTTCTTGAAGTGGTGGCCTA
ACTACGGCTACACTAGAAGGACAGTATTTGGTATCTGCGCTCTGCTGAAGCCAGTTACCTTCGGAAAAAG
AGTTGGTAGCTCTTGATCCGGCAAACAAACCACCGCTGGTAGCGGTGGTTTTTTTGTTTGCAAGCAGCAG
ATTACGCGCAGAAAAAAAGGATCTCAAGAAGATCCTTTGATCTTTTCTACGGGGTCTGACGCTCAGTGGA
ACGAAAACTCACGTTAAGGGATTTTGGTCATGAGATTATCAAAAAGGATCTTCACCTAGATCCTTTTAAA
TTAAAAATGAAGTTTTAAATCAATCTAAAGTATATATGAGTAAACTTGGTCTGACAGTTACCAATGCTTA
ATCAGTGAGGCACCTATCTCAGCGATCTGTCTATTTCGTTCATCCATAGTTGCCTGACTCCCCGTCGTGT
AGATAACTACGATACGGGAGGGCTTACCATCTGGCCCCAGTGCTGCAATGATACCGCGAGACCCACGCTC
ACCGGCTCCAGATTTATCAGCAATAAACCAGCCAGCCGGAAGGGCCGAGCGCAGAAGTGGTCCTGCAACT
TTATCCGCCTCCATCCAGTCTATTAATTGTTGCCGGGAAGCTAGAGTAAGTAGTTCGCCAGTTAATAGTT
TGCGCAACGTTGTTGCCATTGCTACAGGCATCGTGGTGTCACGCTCGTCGTTTGGTATGGCTTCATTCAG
CTCCGGTTCCCAACGATCAAGGCGAGTTACATGATCCCCCATGTTGTGCAAAAAAGCGGTTAGCTCCTTC
GGTCCTCCGATCGTTGTCAGAAGTAAGTTGGCCGCAGTGTTATCACTCATGGTTATGGCAGCACTGCATA
ATTCTCTTACTGTCATGCCATCCGTAAGATGCTTTTCTGTGACTGGTGAGTACTCAACCAAGTCATTCTG
AGAATAGTGTATGCGGCGACCGAGTTGCTCTTGCCCGGCGTCAATACGGGATAATACCGCGCCACATAGC
AGAACTTTAAAAGTGCTCATCATTGGAAAACGTTCTTCGGGGCGAAAACTCTCAAGGATCTTACCGCTGT
TGAGATCCAGTTCGATGTAACCCACTCGTGCACCCAACTGATCTTCAGCATCTTTTACTTTCACCAGCGT
TTCTGGGTGAGCAAAAACAGGAAGGCAAAATGCCGCAAAAAAGGGAATAAGGGCGACACGGAAATGTTGA
ATACTCATACTCTTCCTTTTTCAATATTATTGAAGCATTTATCAGGGTTATTGTCTCATGAGCGGATACA
TATTTGAATGTATTTAGAAAAATAAACAAATAGGGGTTCCGCGCACATTTCCCCGAAAAGTGCCACCTAA
ATTGTAAGCGTTAATATTTTGTTAAAATTCGCGTTAAATTTTTGTTAAATCAGCTCATTTTTTAACCAAT
AGGCCGAAATCGGCAAAATCCCTTATAAATCAAAAGAATAGACCGAGATAGGGT
[37 nt withheld, positions 3695-3731]
AAAGAACGTGGACTCCAACGTCAAAGG
[49 nt withheld, positions 3759-3807]
T
[91 nt withheld, positions 3809-3899]
G
[124 nt withheld, positions 3901-4024]
CCCATTCGCCATTCAGGCTGCGCAACTGTTGGGAAGGGCGATCGGTGCGGGCCTCTTCGCTATTACGCCA
GTCGAC
