>Addgene plasmid #30524 | pCSHSP:Cre | addgene partial sequence | sequence record 37011 | SP6 5'-ATTTAGGTGACACTATAG-3'
GTNTTGNGACCTCCGGAGGANNTTGGTTTGGNGCCAAAATTTGCCTGCATTACCGGTCGATGCAACGAGT
GATGAGGTTCGCAAGAACCTGATGGACATGTTCAGGGATCGCCAGGCGTTTTCTGAGCATACCTGGAAAA
TGCTTCTGTCCGTTTGCCGGTCGTGGGCGGCATGGTGCAAGTTGAATAACCGGAAATGGTTTCCCGCAGA
ACCTGAAGATGTTCGCGATTATCTTCTATATCTTCAGGCGCGCGGTCTGGCAGTAAAAACTATCCAGCAA
CATTTGGGCCAGCTAAACATGCTTCATCGTCGGTCCGGGCTGCCACGACCAAGTGACAGCAATGCTGTTT
CACTGGTTATGCGGCGGATCCGAAAAGAAAACGTTGATGCCGGTGAACGTGCAAAACAGGCTCTAGCGTT
CGAACGCACTGATTTCGACCAGGTTCGTTCACTCATGGAAAATAGCGATCGCTGCCAGGATATACGTAAT
CTGGCATTTCTGGGGATTGCTTATAACACCCTGTTACGTATAGCCGAAATTGCCAGGATCAGGGTTAAAG
ATATCTCACGTACTGACGGTGGGAGAATGTTAATCCATATTGGCAGAACGAAAACGCTGGTTAGCACCGC
AGGTGTAGAAAAGGCACTTAGCCTGGGGGTAACTAAACTGGTCGAGCGATGGATTTCCGTCTCTGGTGTA
GCTGATGATCCGAATAACTACCTGTTTTGCCGGGTCAGAAAAAATGGTGTTGCCGCGCCATCTGCCACCA
GCCAGCTATCAACTCGCGCCCTGGAAGGGATTTTTGAAGCAACTCATCGATTGATTTACGGCGCTAAGGA
TGACTCTGGTCAGAGATACCTGGCCTGGTCTGGACACAGTGCCCGTGTCGGAGCCGCGCG
